>Addgene plasmid #185776 | PGK-SMASH-CTERM-GFP | addgene full sequence | sequence record 372498 | Addgene NGS Result
GCGCCCAATACGCAAACCGCCTCTCCCCGCGCGTTGGCCGATTCATTAATGCAGCTGGCACGACAGGTTT
CCCGACTGGAAAGCGGGCAGTGAGCGCAACGCAATTAATGTGAGTTAGCTCACTCATTAGGCACCCCAGG
CTTTACACTTTATGCTTCCGGCTCGTATGTTGTGTGGAATTGTGAGCGGATAACAATTTCACACAGGAAA
CAGCTATGACCATGATTACGCCAAGCGCGCAATTAACCCTCACTAAAGGGAACAAAAGCTGGAGCTGCAA
GCTTAATGTAGTCTTATGCAATACTCTTGTAGTCTTGCAACATGGTAACGATGAGTTAGCAACATGCCTT
ACAAGGAGAGAAAAAGCACCGTGCATGCCGATTGGTGGAAGTAAGGTGGTACGATCGTGCCTTATTAGGA
AGGCAACAGACGGGTCTGACATGGATTGGACGAACCACTGAATTGCCGCATTGCAGAGATATTGTATTTA
AGTGCCTAGCTCGATACATAAACGGGTCTCTCTGGTTAGACCAGATCTGAGCCTGGGAGCTCTCTGGCTA
ACTAGGGAACCCACTGCTTAAGCCTCAATAAAGCTTGCCTTGAGTGCTTCAAGTAGTGTGTGCCCGTCTG
TTGTGTGACTCTGGTAACTAGAGATCCCTCAGACCCTTTTAGTCAGTGTGGAAAATCTCTAGCAGTGGCG
CCCGAACAGGGACTTGAAAGCGAAAGGGAAACCAGAGGAGCTCTCTCGACGCAGGACTCGGCTTGCTGAA
GCGCGCACGGCAAGAGGCGAGGGGCGGCGACTGGTGAGTACGCCAAAAATTTTGACTAGCGGAGGCTAGA
AGGAGAGAGATGGGTGCGAGAGCGTCAGTATTAAGCGGGGGAGAATTAGATCGCGATGGGAAAAAATTCG
GTTAAGGCCAGGGGGAAAGAAAAAATATAAATTAAAACATATAGTATGGGCAAGCAGGGAGCTAGAACGA
TTCGCAGTTAATCCTGGCCTGTTAGAAACATCAGAAGGCTGTAGACAAATACTGGGACAGCTACAACCAT
CCCTTCAGACAGGATCAGAAGAACTTAGATCATTATATAATACAGTAGCAACCCTCTATTGTGTGCATCA
AAGGATAGAGATAAAAGACACCAAGGAAGCTTTAGACAAGATAGAGGAAGAGCAAAACAAAAGTAAGACC
ACCGCACAGCAAGCGGCCGCTGATCTTCAGACCTGGAGGAGGAGATATGAGGGACAATTGGAGAAGTGAA
TTATATAAATATAAAGTAGTAAAAATTGAACCATTAGGAGTAGCACCCACCAAGGCAAAGAGAAGAGTGG
TGCAGAGAGAAAAAAGAGCAGTGGGAATAGGAGCTTTGTTCCTTGGGTTCTTGGGAGCAGCAGGAAGCAC
TATGGGCGCAGCGTCAATGACGCTGACGGTACAGGCCAGACAATTATTGTCTGGTATAGTGCAGCAGCAG
AACAATTTGCTGAGGGCTATTGAGGCGCAACAGCATCTGTTGCAACTCACAGTCTGGGGCATCAAGCAGC
TCCAGGCAAGAATCCTGGCTGTGGAAAGATACCTAAAGGATCAACAGCTCCTGGGGATTTGGGGTTGCTC
TGGAAAACTCATTTGCACCACTGCTGTGCCTTGGAATGCTAGTTGGAGTAATAAATCTCTGGAACAGATT
TGGAATCACACGACCTGGATGGAGTGGGACAGAGAAATTAACAATTACACAAGCTTAATACACTCCTTAA
TTGAAGAATCGCAAAACCAGCAAGAAAAGAATGAACAAGAATTATTGGAATTAGATAAATGGGCAAGTTT
GTGGAATTGGTTTAACATAACAAATTGGCTGTGGTATATAAAATTATTCATAATGATAGTAGGAGGCTTG
GTAGGTTTAAGAATAGTTTTTGCTGTACTTTCTATAGTGAATAGAGTTAGGCAGGGATATTCACCATTAT
CGTTTCAGACCCACCTCCCAACCCCGAGGGGACCCTATTCCAGCACATATGTTGCGCCTTTTCCAAGGCA
GCCCTGGGTTTGCGCAGGGACGCGGCTGCTCTGGGCGTGGTTCCGGGAAACGCAGCGGCGCCGACCCTGG
GTCTCGCACATTCTTCACGTCCGTTCGCAGCGTCACCCGGATCTTCGCCGCTACCCTTGTGGGCCCCCCG
GCGACGCTTCCTGCTCCGCCCCTAAGTCGGGAAGGTTCCTTGCGGTTCGCGGCGTGCCGGACGTGACAAA
CGGAAGCCGCACGTCTCACTAGTACCCTCGCAGACGGACAGCGCCAGGGAGCAATGGCAGCGCGCCGACC
GCGATGGGCTGTGGCCAATAGCGGCTGCTCAGCAGGGCGCGCCGAGAGCAGCGGCCGGGAAGGGGCGGTG
CGGGAGGCGGGGTGTGGGGCGGTAGTGTGGGCCCTGTTCCTGCCCGCGCGGTGTTCCGCATTCTGCAAGC
CTCCGGAGCGCACGTCGGCAGTCGGCTCCCTCGTTGACCGAATCACCGACCTCTCTCCCCAGCAGACTGA
GTCGGCCGGTCGAATCAAGCTTATCGATACCGTCGACTCCGGAATAGCCACCATAGCCACCGCCACCATG
ACCGAGTACAAGCCAACTGTCCGCTTGGCAACCCGCGACGATGTGCCCAGGGCCGTCCGCACGCTGGCTG
CTGCCTTCGCCGACTACCCAGCCACCCGCCACACCGTGGACCCGGACCGCCACATCGAGCGCGTCACCGA
GCTGCAGGAGCTCTTCCTCACCCGAGTTGGCCTTGACATTGGCAAGGTCTGGGTGGCGGACGACGGTGCT
GCCGTGGCCGTCTGGACCACCCCCGAGTCGGTCGAGGCTGGCGCCGTGTTCGCCGAGATCGGGCCGCGCA
TGGCCGAGCTTTCGGGCTCCCGGTTGGCTGCCCAACAGCAGATGGAGGGGCTGTTGGCACCCCACCGCCC
CAAGGAGCCGGCCTGGTTCCTGGCCACAGTTGGTGTCTCTCCCGACCACCAGGGCAAGGGCCTGGGCAGC
GCCGTGGTGCTGCCTGGGGTCGAGGCTGCCGAGCGCGCTGGCGTCCCTGCCTTCCTGGAGACCTCTGCCC
CTCGCAACTTGCCCTTCTACGAGCGCCTGGGCTTCACCGTCACCGCGGACGTCGAGGTGCCCGAGGGGCC
GCGCACCTGGTGCATGACCCGCAAGCCTGGGGCAGGCTCCGGAGCCACCAACTTTTCCCTGCTGAAGCAG
GCTGGCGACGTCGAGGAGAACCCTGGCCCTGGATCCGTCAGTAAAGGGGAAGAATTGTTTACGGGTGTTG
TTCCGATACTTGTTGAATTGGATGGGGATGTGAATGGTCATAAATTTTCCGTTAGTGGTGAAGGGGAAGG
TGACGCTACTTATGGTAAATTGACATTGAAATTTATTTGTACTACAGGAAAACTTCCAGTCCCATGGCCG
ACTTTGGTAACGACTCTTACATATGGAGTCCAATGTTTTAGTAGGTATCCAGATCACATGAAACAACATG
ATTTCTTTAAATCAGCAATGCCTGAGGGATATGTTCAAGAACGAACAATATTCTTTAAAGATGATGGGAA
CTATAAGACAAGGGCAGAAGTCAAATTTGAAGGTGATACACTCGTTAATCGGATTGAACTGAAAGGGATA
GATTTTAAGGAAGATGGGAATATTCTTGGGCACAAACTTGAATATAATTATAATTCCCATAATGTATACA
TAATGGCTGACAAGCAGAAGAATGGAATTAAAGTCAATTTTAAAATAAGGCATAATATAGAAGATGGGAG
TGTCCAATTGGCTGATCATTACCAACAAAATACACCTATTGGGGATGGTCCTGTCCTCTTGCCTGATAAT
CATTATCTTTCTACACAATCTGCTCTCTCAAAGGACCCTAATGAAAAGCGCGACCATATGGTGTTGTTGG
AATTTGTCACTGCTGCAGGCATTACCCTGGGAATGGATGAACTCTATAAAGAATTCGGTAAGCCTATCCC
TAACCCTCTCCTCGGTCTCGATTCTACGGATGAGATGGAAGAGTGCTCTCAGCACTTAGCTGAAGCTGCT
GCAAAGGAAGCTGCAGCTAAGGAGGCTGCAGCTAAGGCTGCGCCCATCACGGCGTACGCCCAGCAGACGA
GAGGCCTCCTAGGGTGTATAATCACCAGCCTGACTGGCCGGGACAAAAACCAAGTGGAGGGTGAGGTCCA
GATCGTGTCAACTGCTACCCAAACCTTCCTGGCAACGTGCATCAATGGGGTATGCTGGGCAGTCTACCAC
GGGGCCGGAACGAGGACCATCGCATCACCCAAGGGTCCTGTCATCCAGATGTATACCAATGTGGACCAAG
ACCTTGTGGGCTGGCCCGCTCCTCAAGGTTCCCGCTCATTGACACCCTGTACCTGCGGCTCCTCGGACCT
TTACCTGGTCACGAGGCACGCCGATGTCATTCCCGTGCGCCGGCGAGGTGATAGCAGGGGTAGCCTGCTT
TCGCCCCGGCCCATTTCCTACTTGAAAGGCTCCTCTGGGGGTCCGCTGTTGTGCCCCGCGGGACACGCCG
TGGGCCTATTCAGGGCCGCGGTGTGCACCCGTGGAGTGGCTAAAGCGGTGGACTTTATCCCTGTGGAGAA
CCTAGAGACAACCATGAGATCCCCGGTGTTCACGGACAACTCCTCTCCACCAGCAGTCACCCTGACGCAC
CCAATCACCAAAATCGATACCAAATACATCATGACATGCATGTCGGCCGACCTGGAGGTCGTCACGAGCA
CCTGGGTGCTCGTTGGCGGCGTCCTGGCTGCTCTGGCCGCGTATTGCCTGTCAACAGGCTGCGTGGTCAT
AGTGGGCAGGATCGTCTTGTCCGGGAAGCCGGCAATTATACCTGACAGGGAGGTTCTCTACTAGGTACAA
GTAAACTAAGCTTGGCGTAACTAGAACTTGAGACAAATGGCAGTATTCATCCACAATTTTAAAAGAAAAG
GGGGGATTGGGGGGTACAGTGCAGGGGAAAGAATAGTAGACATAATAGCAACAGACATACAAACTAAAGA
ATTACAAAAACAAATTACAAAAATTCAAAATTTTCGGGTTTATTACAGGGACAGCAGAGATCCACTTTGG
GCTCGAGCTTGGTTCATTCTCAAGCCTACGCGTTAAGTCGACAATCAACCTCTGGATTACAAAATTTGTG
AAAGATTGACTGGTATTCTTAACTATGTTGCTCCTTTTACGCTATGTGGATACGCTGCTTTAATGCCTTT
GTATCATGCTATTGCTTCCCGTATGGCTTTCATTTTCTCCTCCTTGTATAAATCCTGGTTGCTGTCTCTT
TATGAGGAGTTGTGGCCCGTTGTCAGGCAACGTGGCGTGGTGTGCACTGTGTTTGCTGACGCAACCCCCA
CTGGTTGGGGCATTGCCACCACCTGTCAGCTCCTTTCCGGGACTTTCGCTTTCCCCCTCCCTATTGCCAC
GGCGGAACTCATCGCCGCCTGCCTTGCCCGCTGCTGGACAGGGGCTCGGCTGTTGGGCACTGACAATTCC
GTGGTGTTGTCGGGGAAATCATCGTCCTTTCCTTGGCTGCTCGCCTGTGTTGCCACCTGGATTCTGCGCG
GGACGTCCTTCTGCTACGTCCCTTCGGCCCTCAATCCAGCGGACCTTCCTTCCCGCGGCCTGCTGCCGGC
TCTGCGGCCTCTTCCGCGTCTTCGCCTTCGCCCTCAGACGAGTCGGATCTCCCTTTGGGCCGCCTCCCCG
CGTCGACTTTAAGACCAATGACTTACAAGGCAGCTGTAGATCTTAGCCACTTTTTAAAAGAAAAGGGGGG
ACTGGAAGGGCTAATTCACTCCCAACGAAGACAAGATCTGCTTTTTGCTTGTACTGGGTCTCTCTGGTTA
GACCAGATCTGAGCCTGGGAGCTCTCTGGCTAACTAGGGAACCCACTGCTTAAGCCTCAATAAAGCTTGC
CTTGAGTGCTTCAAGTAGTGTGTGCCCGTCTGTTGTGTGACTCTGGTAACTAGAGATCCCTCAGACCCTT
TTAGTCAGTGTGGAAAATCTCTAGCAGTACGTATAGTAGTTCATGTCATCTTATTATTCAGTATTTATAA
CTTGCAAAGAAATGAATATCAGAGAGTGAGAGGAACTTGTTTATTGCAGCTTATAATGGTTACAAATAAA
GCAATAGCATCACAAATTTCACAAATAAAGCATTTTTTTCACTGCATTCTAGTTGTGGTTTGTCCAAACT
CATCAATGTATCTTATCATGTCTGGCTCTAGCTATCCCGCCCCTAACTCCGCCCATCCCGCCCCTAACTC
CGCCCAGTTCCGCCCATTCTCCGCCCCATGGCTGACTAATTTTTTTTATTTATGCAGAGGCCGAGGCCGC
CTCGGCCTCTGAGCTATTCCAGAAGTAGTGAGGAGGCTTTTTTGGAGGCCTAGGGACGTACCCAATTCGC
CCTATAGTGAGTCGTATTACGCGCGCTCACTGGCCGTCGTTTTACAACGTCGTGACTGGGAAAACCCTGG
CGTTACCCAACTTAATCGCCTTGCAGCACATCCCCCTTTCGCCAGCTGGCGTAATAGCGAAGAGGCCCGC
ACCGATCGCCCTTCCCAACAGTTGCGCAGCCTGAATGGCGAATGGG
[124 nt withheld, positions 6627-6750]
C
[91 nt withheld, positions 6752-6842]
A
[49 nt withheld, positions 6844-6892]
CCTTTGACGTTGGAGTCCACGTTCTTT
[37 nt withheld, positions 6920-6956]
ACCCTATCTCGGTCTATTCTTTTGATTTATAAGGGATTTTGCCGATTTCGGCCTATTGGTTAAAAAATGA
GCTGATTTAACAAAAATTTAACGCGAATTTTAACAAAATATTAACGCTTACAATTTAGGTGGCACTTTTC
GGGGAAATGTGCGCGGAACCCCTATTTGTTTATTTTTCTAAATACATTCAAATATGTATCCGCTCATGAG
ACAATAACCCTGATAAATGCTTCAATAATATTGAAAAAGGAAGAGTATGAGTATTCAACATTTCCGTGTC
GCCCTTATTCCCTTTTTTGCGGCATTTTGCCTTCCTGTTTTTGCTCACCCAGAAACGCTGGTGAAAGTAA
AAGATGCTGAAGATCAGTTGGGTGCACGAGTGGGTTACATCGAACTGGATCTCAACAGCGGTAAGATCCT
TGAGAGTTTTCGCCCCGAAGAACGTTTTCCAATGATGAGCACTTTTAAAGTTCTGCTATGTGGCGCGGTA
TTATCCCGTATTGACGCCGGGCAAGAGCAACTCGGTCGCCGCATACACTATTCTCAGAATGACTTGGTTG
AGTACTCACCAGTCACAGAAAAGCATCTTACGGATGGCATGACAGTAAGAGAATTATGCAGTGCTGCCAT
AACCATGAGTGATAACACTGCGGCCAACTTACTTCTGACAACGATCGGAGGACCGAAGGAGCTAACCGCT
TTTTTGCACAACATGGGGGATCATGTAACTCGCCTTGATCGTTGGGAACCGGAGCTGAATGAAGCCATAC
CAAACGACGAGCGTGACACCACGATGCCTGTAGCAATGGCAACAACGTTGCGCAAACTATTAACTGGCGA
ACTACTTACTCTAGCTTCCCGGCAACAATTAATAGACTGGATGGAGGCGGATAAAGTTGCAGGACCACTT
CTGCGCTCGGCCCTTCCGGCTGGCTGGTTTATTGCTGATAAATCTGGAGCCGGTGAGCGTGGGTCTCGCG
GTATCATTGCAGCACTGGGGCCAGATGGTAAGCCCTCCCGTATCGTAGTTATCTACACGACGGGGAGTCA
GGCAACTATGGATGAACGAAATAGACAGATCGCTGAGATAGGTGCCTCACTGATTAAGCATTGGTAACTG
TCAGACCAAGTTTACTCATATATACTTTAGATTGATTTAAAACTTCATTTTTAATTTAAAAGGATCTAGG
TGAAGATCCTTTTTGATAATCTCATGACCAAAATCCCTTAACGTGAGTTTTCGTTCCACTGAGCGTCAGA
CCCCGTAGAAAAGATCAAAGGATCTTCTTGAGATCCTTTTTTTCTGCGCGTAATCTGCTGCTTGCAAACA
AAAAAACCACCGCTACCAGCGGTGGTTTGTTTGCCGGATCAAGAGCTACCAACTCTTTTTCCGAAGGTAA
CTGGCTTCAGCAGAGCGCAGATACCAAATACTGTTCTTCTAGTGTAGCCGTAGTTAGGCCACCACTTCAA
GAACTCTGTAGCACCGCCTACATACCTCGCTCTGCTAATCCTGTTACCAGTGGCTGCTGCCAGTGGCGAT
AAGTCGTGTCTTACCGGGTTGGACTCAAGACGATAGTTACCGGATAAGGCGCAGCGGTCGGGCTGAACGG
GGGGTTCGTGCACACAGCCCAGCTTGGAGCGAACGACCTACACCGAACTGAGATACCTACAGCGTGAGCT
ATGAGAAAGCGCCACGCTTCCCGAAGGGAGAAAGGCGGACAGGTATCCGGTAAGCGGCAGGGTCGGAACA
GGAGAGCGCACGAGGGAGCTTCCAGGGGGAAACGCCTGGTATCTTTATAGTCCTGTCGGGTTTCGCCACC
TCTGACTTGAGCGTCGATTTTTGTGATGCTCGTCAGGGGGGCGGAGCCTATGGAAAAACGCCAGCAACGC
GGCCTTTTTACGGTTCCTGGCCTTTTGCTGGCCTTTTGCTCACATGTTCTTTCCTGCGTTATCCCCTGAT
TCTGTGGATAACCGTATTACCGCCTTTGAGTGAGCTGATACCGCTCGCCGCAGCCGAACGACCGAGCGCA
GCGAGTCAGTGAGCGAGGAAGCGGAAGA
Features (pLannotate 1.2.2; 30 found; start..end, strand, type, name):
      1..93      +  CDS            lacI (fragment): lac repressor; lacI; The lac repressor binds to the lac operator to inhibit transcription in E. coli. This inhibition can be relieved by adding lactose or isopropyl-β-D-thiogalactopyranoside (IPTG).
    106..127     +  protein_bind   CAP binding site: CAP binding activates transcription in the presence of cAMP. E. coli catabolite activator protein
    142..172     +  promoter       lac promoter: promoter for the E. coli lac operon
    180..196     +  protein_bind   lac operator: The lac repressor binds to the lac operator to inhibit transcription in E. coli. This inhibition can be relieved by adding lactose or isopropyl-β-D-thiogalactopyranoside (IPTG). lac repressor encoded by lacI
    241..259     +  promoter       T3 promoter: promoter for bacteriophage T3 RNA polymerase
    287..513     +  promoter       RSV promoter: Rous sarcoma virus enhancer/promoter
    514..694     +  LTR            5' LTR (truncated): truncated 5' long terminal repeat (LTR) from HIV-1
    741..866     +  misc_feature   HIV-1 Ψ: packaging signal of human immunodeficiency virus type 1
    850..1213    +  CDS            HIV-1 gag (fragment): gag protein from human immunodeficiency virus 1; gag
   1359..1592    +  misc_feature   RRE: The Rev response element (RRE) of HIV-1 allows for Rev-dependent mRNA export from the nucleus to the cytoplasm.
   1969..1995    +  CDS            Rev (fragment): human immunodeficiency virus 1 (HIV-1) Rev protein; rev; enhances nuclear export of unspliced and incompletely spliced viral mRNAs
   2012..2512    +  promoter       hPGK promoter: human phosphoglycerate kinase 1 promoter
   2534..2557    +  misc_feature   MCS (fragment): pBluescript multiple cloning site
   2588..3184    +  CDS            pac: PUAC_STRAD - Protein predicted: Swiss-Prot protein existence level 4. Detoxification of puromycin. From Streptomyces alboniger.
   3257..3970    +  CDS            EGFP: EGFP is a basic (constitutively fluorescent) green fluorescent protein published in 1996, derived from Aequorea victoria. It is reported to be a rapidly-maturing weak dimer with moderate acid sensitivity.
   3977..4018    +  CDS            V5 tag: epitope tag from simian virus 5
   4100..4678    +  CDS            POLG_HCV77 (fragment): Experimental evidence at protein level: Swiss-Prot protein existence level 1. [RNA-directed RNA polymerase]: RNA-dependent RNA polymerase that performs primer-template recognition and RNA synthesis during viral replication. From Hepatitis C virus genotype 1a (isolate H77) (HCV).
   4957..5074    +  misc_feature   cPPT/CTS: central polypurine tract and central termination sequence of HIV-1
   5118..5137    +  intron         EF-1α intron A (fragment): truncated intron upstream of the start codon of human EF-1α
   5153..5741    +  misc_feature   WPRE: woodchuck hepatitis virus posttranscriptional regulatory element
   5792..5811    +  misc_feature   cPPT/CTS (fragment): central polypurine tract and central termination sequence of HIV-1
   5813..6046    +  LTR            3' LTR (ΔU3): self-inactivating 3' long terminal repeat (LTR) from HIV-1
   6124..6245    +  polyA_signal   SV40 poly(A) signal: SV40 polyadenylation signal
   6285..6420    +  rep_origin     SV40 ori: SV40 origin of replication
   6441..6459    -  promoter       T7 promoter: promoter for bacteriophage T7 RNA polymerase
   6467..6622    +  CDS            lacZα (fragment): LacZα fragment of β-galactosidase; lacZ fragment
   6627..7055    +  rep_origin     f1 ori (sequence partly withheld): f1 bacteriophage origin of replication; arrow indicates direction of (+) strand synthesis
   7108..7212    +  promoter       AmpR promoter: bla
   7213..8073    +  CDS            AmpR: β-lactamase; bla; confers resistance to ampicillin, carbenicillin, and related antibiotics
   8244..8832    +  rep_origin     ori: high-copy-number ColE1/pMB1/pBR322/pUC origin of replication
