[The description below was written by a language model from this plasmid's Addgene catalogue record and pLannotate feature annotations shown in this document.]
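Description:
PGK-SMASH-CTERM-GFP is a third-generation-style, self-inactivating HIV-1 lentiviral transfer plasmid of about 9 kb, built to express GFP carrying a C-terminal SMASh conditional degron. It is maintained in E. coli through a high-copy ColE1/pUC origin with ampicillin resistance, and it also carries an f1 origin and remnants of a pBluescript-type lac/lacZα region with T3 and T7 promoters. The viral framework consists of an RSV promoter driving a truncated 5' LTR, the Ψ packaging signal with a gag fragment, the RRE, cPPT/CTS, WPRE and a ΔU3 3' LTR. An SV40 poly(A) signal and SV40 origin follow the 3' LTR.

The only internal mammalian promoter annotated is human PGK. Downstream of it lie, in order, the puromycin N-acetyltransferase gene (pac), EGFP, a V5 epitope tag and a fragment of the hepatitis C virus polyprotein. That arrangement suggests the puromycin marker and the tagged reporter are produced from a single transcript, but the element in the short gap between pac and EGFP is not annotated, so how they are linked is not stated. The HCV fragment corresponds to the SMASh tag listed in the catalogue. In general, SMASh uses an HCV protease that cleaves itself and an attached degron off the newly made protein. Adding an HCV protease inhibitor blocks that cleavage, so the new fusion protein is degraded.

GFP is flanked by retained BamHI and EcoRI sites, so it can be swapped for a gene of interest. The construct thus serves as a fluorescent readout of degron performance and as a cloning template for target-validation studies in transduced, puromycin-selected cells.
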