Addgene plasmid #185776: PGK-SMASH-CTERM-GFP
Purpose: Degron-GFP fusion plasmid with restriction sites BamH1 and EcoR1 around GFP for subcloning
Depositing lab: Alessandra Ianari & William Sellers. Depositing organization: Broad Institute. Publication: Systematic profiling of conditional degron tag technologies for target validation studies. Bondeson DP, Mullin-Bernstein Z, Oliver S, Skipper TA, Atack TC, Bick N, Ching M, Guirguis AA, Kwon J, Langan C, Millson D, Paolella BR, Tran K, Wie SJ, Vazquez F, Tothova Z, Golub TR, Sellers WR, Ianari A. Nat Commun. 2022 Sep 20;13(1):5495. doi: 10.1038/s41467-022-33246-4. PubMed 36127368.
Backbone
  Vector backbone: PGK-SMASH-CTERM
  Vector type: Lentiviral
  Selectable markers: Puromycin
Growth in bacteria
  Bacterial resistance: Ampicillin, 100 μg/mL
  Growth temperature: 30°C
  Growth strain: NEB Stable
  Copy number: High Copy
Gene/Insert
  Gene/Insert name: GFP
  Species: Other
  Insert size (bp): 730
  Mutation: none
  Promoter: PGK
  Tag / fusion protein: V5, SMASh (C terminal on insert)
  Cloning method: Restriction Enzyme; 5′ cloning site BamH1 (not destroyed); 3′ cloning site EcoR1 (not destroyed)
Terms and licenses: Academic/Nonprofit Terms; Industry Terms: Not Available to Industry
How to cite: PGK-SMASH-CTERM-GFP was a gift from Alessandra Ianari & William Sellers (Addgene plasmid # 185776 ; http://n2t.net/addgene:185776 ; RRID:Addgene_185776)
